Addgene plasmid #191913: pET28 mid.12
Purpose: Encodes a GFP design, mid.12
Depositing lab: Sarel Fleishman. Depositing organization: Weizmann Institute of Science. Publication: Designed active-site library reveals thousands of functional GFP variants. Weinstein JY, Marti-Gomez C, Lipsh-Sokolik R, Hoch SY, Liebermann D, Nevo R, Weissman H, Petrovich-Kopitman E, Margulies D, Ivankov D, McCandlish DM, Fleishman SJ. Nat Commun. 2023 May 20;14(1):2890. doi: 10.1038/s41467-023-38099-z. PubMed 37210560.
Backbone
  Vector backbone: pET28
  Backbone size w/o insert (bp): 5209
  Vector type: Bacterial Expression
Growth in bacteria
  Bacterial resistance: Kanamycin, 50 μg/mL
  Growth temperature: 37°C
  Growth strain: DH5alpha
  Copy number: High Copy
Gene/Insert
  Gene/Insert name: mid.12
  Species: Aequorea victoria
  Insert size (bp): 747
  Mutation: T65S S72V Y145M T167V H181I V224I
  Promoter: T7
  Tag / fusion protein: His Tag (N terminal on insert)
  Cloning method: Restriction Enzyme; 5′ cloning site BsaI (destroyed during cloning); 3′ cloning site BsaI (destroyed during cloning)
  Sequencing primers: 5′ TAATACGACTCACTATAGGG; 3′ gctagttattgctcagcgg
Terms and licenses: Academic/Nonprofit Terms; Industry Terms: Not Available to Industry
Depositor comments: Design created by the htFuncLib algorithm
How to cite: pET28 mid.12 was a gift from Sarel Fleishman (Addgene plasmid # 191913 ; http://n2t.net/addgene:191913 ; RRID:Addgene_191913)
