[The description below was written by a language model from this plasmid's Addgene catalogue record and pLannotate feature annotations shown in this document.]
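Description:
pET28 mid.12 is a bacterial expression plasmid built on the pET28 backbone that encodes mid.12, a computationally designed variant of Aequorea victoria green fluorescent protein. According to the record, the design was generated by the htFuncLib algorithm as part of a designed active-site library of GFP variants, and it carries the substitutions T65S, S72V, Y145M, T167V, H181I and V224I. The roughly 750 bp insert was placed into the vector through BsaI sites that were destroyed during cloning. The sequenced plasmid is about 5.95 kb.

Expression follows the standard pET arrangement. A T7 promoter, immediately followed by a lac operator and the strong T7 gene 10 ribosome binding site, drives the open reading frame, and a T7 terminator closes the unit. The plasmid-borne lacI gene supplies repressor, so transcription is held off until IPTG induction in a host that provides T7 RNA polymerase. The protein carries an N-terminal His tag for metal-affinity purification. The automated annotation labels this short stretch as a fragment of a composite tag and matches the GFP coding region to a related A. victoria-derived green protein, both of which reflect sequence similarity rather than the actual identity of the insert. A short downstream hit to a T7 gene 10-derived tag is likewise probably residual vector sequence.

The plasmid is selected with kanamycin through an aminoglycoside phosphotransferase gene and replicates from a ColE1/pBR322-type origin, with the bom and rop elements also present. The catalogue lists it as high copy, although rop normally moderates copy number. An f1 origin and small remnants of the tetracycline resistance gene are backbone carryover. The construct is suited to producing and purifying this GFP design in E. coli for fluorescence characterisation.
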