Features (pLannotate 1.2.2; 19 found; start..end, strand, type, name):
      1..19      +  promoter       T7 promoter: promoter for bacteriophage T7 RNA polymerase
     20..44      +  protein_bind   lac operator: The lac repressor binds to the lac operator to inhibit transcription in E. coli. This inhibition can be relieved by adding lactose or isopropyl-β-D-thiogalactopyranoside (IPTG). lac repressor encoded by lacI
     59..81      +  RBS            RBS: efficient ribosome binding site from bacteriophage T7 gene 10 (Olins and Rangwala, 1989)
    100..116     +  CDS            capTEV™ (fragment): composite tag for in vivo biotinylation, TEV protease cleavage, and 6xHis tagging
    118..831     +  CDS            BrUSLEE: BrUSLEE is a basic (constitutively fluorescent) green fluorescent protein published in 2018, derived from Aequorea victoria.
    844..893     +  CDS            SET1 (fragment): solubility-enhancement tag derived from T7 phage gene 10B
    901..948     +  terminator     T7 terminator: transcription terminator for bacteriophage T7 RNA polymerase
    985..1413    +  rep_origin     f1 ori (sequence partly withheld): f1 bacteriophage origin of replication; arrow indicates direction of (+) strand synthesis
   1466..1523    +  promoter       AmpR promoter (fragment): bla
   1532..2347    -  CDS            KanR: aminoglycoside phosphotransferase; aph(3')-Ia; confers resistance to kanamycin in bacteria or G418 (Geneticin®) in eukaryotes
   2469..3057    +  rep_origin     ori: high-copy-number ColE1/pMB1/pBR322/pUC origin of replication
   3243..3382    -  misc_feature   bom: basis of mobility region from pBR322
   3484..3675    -  CDS            rop: Rop protein, which maintains plasmids at low copy number; rop
   3692..4072    +  CDS            YPB1_ECOLX: Protein predicted: Swiss-Prot protein existence level 4. From Escherichia coli.
   4144..4435    -  CDS            TcR (fragment): tetracycline efflux protein; tet; confers resistance to tetracycline
   4450..4471    -  protein_bind   CAP binding site: CAP binding activates transcription in the presence of cAMP. E. coli catabolite activator protein
   4484..5566    -  CDS            lacI: lac repressor; lacI; The lac repressor binds to the lac operator to inhibit transcription in E. coli. This inhibition can be relieved by adding lactose or isopropyl-β-D-thiogalactopyranoside (IPTG).
   5567..5644    -  promoter       lacI promoter: lacI
   5652..5931    -  CDS            TcR (fragment): tetracycline efflux protein; tet; confers resistance to tetracycline
>Addgene plasmid #191913 | pET28 mid.12 | addgene full sequence | sequence record 378863 | Addgene NGS Result
TAATACGACTCACTATAGGGGAATTGTGAGCGGATAACAATTCCCCTCTAGAAATAATTTTGTTTAACTT
TAAGAAGGAGATATACCATGGGCAGCAGCCATCATCATCATCATCACGTTAGCAAGGGCGAGGAGCTGTT
CACCGGAGTGGTTCCAATTCTGGTCGAACTCGACGGTGACGTCAATGGCCATAAATTTTCGGTACGCGGC
GAGGGTGAGGGCGATGCAACTTATGGCAAATTAACGTTAAAATTTATCTGCACTACCGGTAAGCTGCCCG
TTCCGTGGCCAACCCTGGTGACTACACTGAGCTATGGTGTCCAATGTTTTGTGCGTTACCCTGACCATAT
GAAACAGCACGATTTTTTCAAGAGTGCAATGCCTGAAGGTTACGTTCAGGAGCGTACTATATTTTTTAAA
GATGATGGCTGTTATAAAACGAGAGCAGAAGTGAAATTCGAAGGGGATACTTTAGTCAATCGTATTGAAT
TACATGGCATTGATTTCAAAGAAGATGGAAACATATTGGGACACAAATTGGAATATAATATGAACTCACA
CAACGTCTATATAATGCCGGATAAACAAAACAACGGTATCAAAGTAAATTTTAAAGTGCGCCATAATATC
GAAGATGGCAGCGTTCAATTAGCTGATATCTATCAACAAAATACCCCGATTGGGGACGGACCAGTTTTGC
TTCCTGATTATCATTACCTGCATACTTGGAGTGAGCTGAGCAAAGACCCTAACGAAAAACGGGACCATAT
GGTTTTACTTGAGTTTATTGAAGCTGCAGGAATTACTCTCGGCATGGACGAGCTGTATAAGTAATGAGAT
CCGGCTGCTAACAAAGCCCGAAAGGAAGCTGAGTTGGCTGCTGCCACCGCTGAGCAATAACTAGCATAAC
CCCTTGGGGCCTCTAAACGGGTCTTGAGGGGTTTTTTGCTGAAAGGAGGAACTATATCCGGATTGGCGAA
TGGG
[124 nt withheld, positions 985-1108]
C
[91 nt withheld, positions 1110-1200]
A
[49 nt withheld, positions 1202-1250]
CCTTTGACGTTGGAGTCCACGTTCTTT
[37 nt withheld, positions 1278-1314]
ACCCTATCTCGGTCTATTCTTTTGATTTATAAGGGATTTTGCCGATTTCGGCCTATTGGTTAAAAAATGA
GCTGATTTAACAAAAATTTAACGCGAATTTTAACAAAATATTAACGCTTACAATTTAGGTGGCACTTTTC
GGGGAAATGTGCGCGGAACCCCTATTTGTTTATTTTTCTAAATACATTCAAATATGTATCCGCTCATGAA
TTAATTCTTAGAAAAACTCATCGAGCATCAAATGAAACTGCAATTTATTCATATCAGGATTATCAATACC
ATATTTTTGAAAAAGCCGTTTCTGTAATGAAGGAGAAAACTCACCGAGGCAGTTCCATAGGATGGCAAGA
TCCTGGTATCGGTCTGCGATTCCGACTCGTCCAACATCAATACAACCTATTAATTTCCCCTCGTCAAAAA
TAAGGTTATCAAGTGAGAAATCACCATGAGTGACGACTGAATCCGGTGAGAATGGCAAAAGTTTATGCAT
TTCTTTCCAGACTTGTTCAACAGGCCAGCCATTACGCTCGTCATCAAAATCACTCGCATCAACCAAACCG
TTATTCATTCGTGATTGCGCCTGAGCGAGACGAAATACGCGATCGCTGTTAAAAGGACAATTACAAACAG
GAATCGAATGCAACCGGCGCAGGAACACTGCCAGCGCATCAACAATATTTTCACCTGAATCAGGATATTC
TTCTAATACCTGGAATGCTGTTTTCCCGGGGATCGCAGTGGTGAGTAACCATGCATCATCAGGAGTACGG
ATAAAATGCTTGATGGTCGGAAGAGGCATAAATTCCGTCAGCCAGTTTAGTCTGACCATCTCATCTGTAA
CATCATTGGCAACGCTACCTTTGCCATGTTTCAGAAACAACTCTGGCGCATCGGGCTTCCCATACAATCG
ATAGATTGTCGCACCTGATTGCCCGACATTATCGCGAGCCCATTTATACCCATATAAATCAGCATCCATG
TTGGAATTTAATCGCGGCCTAGAGCAAGACGTTTCCCGTTGAATATGGCTCATAACACCCCTTGTATTAC
TGTTTATGTAAGCAGACAGTTTTATTGTTCATGACCAAAATCCCTTAACGTGAGTTTTCGTTCCACTGAG
CGTCAGACCCCGTAGAAAAGATCAAAGGATCTTCTTGAGATCCTTTTTTTCTGCGCGTAATCTGCTGCTT
GCAAACAAAAAAACCACCGCTACCAGCGGTGGTTTGTTTGCCGGATCAAGAGCTACCAACTCTTTTTCCG
AAGGTAACTGGCTTCAGCAGAGCGCAGATACCAAATACTGTCCTTCTAGTGTAGCCGTAGTTAGGCCACC
ACTTCAAGAACTCTGTAGCACCGCCTACATACCTCGCTCTGCTAATCCTGTTACCAGTGGCTGCTGCCAG
TGGCGATAAGTCGTGTCTTACCGGGTTGGACTCAAGACGATAGTTACCGGATAAGGCGCAGCGGTCGGGC
TGAACGGGGGGTTCGTGCACACAGCCCAGCTTGGAGCGAACGACCTACACCGAACTGAGATACCTACAGC
GTGAGCTATGAGAAAGCGCCACGCTTCCCGAAGGGAGAAAGGCGGACAGGTATCCGGTAAGCGGCAGGGT
CGGAACAGGAGAGCGCACGAGGGAGCTTCCAGGGGGAAACGCCTGGTATCTTTATAGTCCTGTCGGGTTT
CGCCACCTCTGACTTGAGCGTCGATTTTTGTGATGCTCGTCAGGGGGGCGGAGCCTATGGAAAAACGCCA
GCAACGCGGCCTTTTTACGGTTCCTGGCCTTTTGCTGGCCTTTTGCTCACATGTTCTTTCCTGCGTTATC
CCCTGATTCTGTGGATAACCGTATTACCGCCTTTGAGTGAGCTGATACCGCTCGCCGCAGCCGAACGACC
GAGCGCAGCGAGTCAGTGAGCGAGGAAGCGGAAGAGCGCCTGATGCGGTATTTTCTCCTTACGCATCTGT
GCGGTATTTCACACCGCAATGGTGCACTCTCAGTACAATCTGCTCTGATGCCGCATAGTTAAGCCAGTAT
ACACTCCGCTATCGCTACGTGACTGGGTCATGGCTGCGCCCCGACACCCGCCAACACCCGCTGACGCGCC
CTGACGGGCTTGTCTGCTCCCGGCATCCGCTTACAGACAAGCTGTGACCGTCTCCGGGAGCTGCATGTGT
CAGAGGTTTTCACCGTCATCACCGAAACGCGCGAGGCAGCTGCGGTAAAGCTCATCAGCGTGGTCGTGAA
GCGATTCACAGATGTCTGCCTGTTCATCCGCGTCCAGCTCGTTGAGTTTCTCCAGAAGCGTTAATGTCTG
GCTTCTGATAAAGCGGGCCATGTTAAGGGCGGTTTTTTCCTGTTTGGTCACTGATGCCTCCGTGTAAGGG
GGATTTCTGTTCATGGGGGTAATGATACCGATGAAACGAGAGAGGATGCTCACGATACGGGTTACTGATG
ATGAACATGCCCGGTTACTGGAACGTTGTGAGGGTAAACAACTGGCGGTATGGATGCGGCGGGACCAGAG
AAAAATCACTCAGGGTCAATGCCAGCGCTTCGTTAATACAGATGTAGGTGTTCCACAGGGTAGCCAGCAG
CATCCTGCGATGCAGATCCGGAACATAATGGTGCAGGGCGCTGACTTCCGCGTTTCCAGACTTTACGAAA
CACGGAAACCGAAGACCATTCATGTTGTTGCTCAGGTCGCAGACGTTTTGCAGCAGCAGTCGCTTCACGT
TCGCTCGCGTATCGGTGATTCATTCTGCTAACCAGTAAGGCAACCCCGCCAGCCTAGCCGGGTCCTCAAC
GACAGGAGCACGATCATGCGCACCCGTGGGGCCGCCATGCCGGCGATAATGGCCTGCTTCTCGCCGAAAC
GTTTGGTGGCGGGACCAGTGACGAAGGCTTGAGCGAGGGCGTGCAAGATTCCGAATACCGCAAGCGACAG
GCCGATCATCGTCGCGCTCCAGCGAAAGCGGTCCTCGCCGAAAATGACCCAGAGCGCTGCCGGCACCTGT
CCTACGAGTTGCATGATAAAGAAGACAGTCATAAGTGCGGCGACGATAGTCATGCCCCGCGCCCACCGGA
AGGAGCTGACTGGGTTGAAGGCTCTCAAGGGCATCGGTCGAGATCCCGGTGCCTAATGAGTGAGCTAACT
TACATTAATTGCGTTGCGCTCACTGCCCGCTTTCCAGTCGGGAAACCTGTCGTGCCAGCTGCATTAATGA
ATCGGCCAACGCGCGGGGAGAGGCGGTTTGCGTATTGGGCGCCAGGGTGGTTTTTCTTTTCACCAGTGAG
ACGGGCAACAGCTGATTGCCCTTCACCGCCTGGCCCTGAGAGAGTTGCAGCAAGCGGTCCACGCTGGTTT
GCCCCAGCAGGCGAAAATCCTGTTTGATGGTGGTTAACGGCGGGATATAACATGAGCTGTCTTCGGTATC
GTCGTATCCCACTACCGAGATATCCGCACCAACGCGCAGCCCGGACTCGGTAATGGCGCGCATTGCGCCC
AGCGCCATCTGATCGTTGGCAACCAGCATCGCAGTGGGAACGATGCCCTCATTCAGCATTTGCATGGTTT
GTTGAAAACCGGACATGGCACTCCAGTCGCCTTCCCGTTCCGCTATCGGCTGAATTTGATTGCGAGTGAG
ATATTTATGCCAGCCAGCCAGACGCAGACGCGCCGAGACAGAACTTAATGGGCCCGCTAACAGCGCGATT
TGCTGGTGACCCAATGCGACCAGATGCTCCACGCCCAGTCGCGTACCGTCTTCATGGGAGAAAATAATAC
TGTTGATGGGTGTCTGGTCAGAGACATCAAGAAATAACGCCGGAACATTAGTGCAGGCAGCTTCCACAGC
AATGGCATCCTGGTCATCCAGCGGATAGTTAATGATCAGCCCACTGACGCGTTGCGCGAGAAGATTGTGC
ACCGCCGCTTTACAGGCTTCGACGCCGCTTCGTTCTACCATCGACACCACCACGCTGGCACCCAGTTGAT
CGGCGCGAGATTTAATCGCCGCGACAATTTGCGACGGCGCGTGCAGGGCCAGACTGGAGGTGGCAACGCC
AATCAGCAACGACTGTTTGCCCGCCAGTTGTTGTGCCACGCGGTTGGGAATGTAATTCAGCTCCGCCATC
GCCGCTTCCACTTTTTCCCGCGTTTTCGCAGAAACGTGGCTGGCCTGGTTCACCACGCGGGAAACGGTCT
GATAAGAGACACCGGCATACTCTGCGACATCGTATAACGTTACTGGTTTCACATTCACCACCCTGAATTG
ACTCTCTTCCGGGCGCTATCATGCCATACCGCGAAAGGTTTTGCGCCATTCGATGGTGTCCGGGATCTCG
ACGCTCTCCCTTATGCGACTCCTGCATTAGGAAGCAGCCCAGTAGTAGGTTGAGGCCGTTGAGCACCGCC
GCCGCAAGGAATGGTGCATGCAAGGAGATGGCGCCCAACAGTCCCCCGGCCACGGGGCCTGCCACCATAC
CCACGCCGAAACAAGCGCTCATGAGCCCGAAGTGGCGAGCCCGATCTTCCCCATCGGTGATGTCGGCGAT
ATAGGCGCCAGCAACCGCACCTGTGGCGCCGGTGATGCCGGCCACGATGCGTCCGGCGTAGAGGATCGAG
ATCTCGATCCCGCGAAAT
